Addgene plasmid #18523: T4 Lysozyme N116D
Depositing lab: Brian Matthews. Depositing organization: University of Oregon.
Backbone
  Vector backbone: pHS1403
  Backbone size w/o insert (bp): 5000
  Vector type: Bacterial Expression
Growth in bacteria
  Bacterial resistance: Ampicillin, 100 μg/mL
  Growth temperature: 37°C
  Growth strain: DH5alpha
  Copy number: High Copy
Gene/Insert
  Gene/Insert name: T4 Lysozyme (alt name: 1116D)
  Species: Bacteriophage T4
  Insert size (bp): 600
  Mutation: N116D
  GenBank ID: NP_049736
  Entrez Gene: e (a.k.a. T4p123)
  Cloning method: Restriction Enzyme; 5′ cloning site BamHI (not destroyed); 3′ cloning site HindIII (not destroyed)
  Sequencing primers: 5′ na; 3′ GGCGTATCACGAGGCCC
Terms and licenses: Academic/Nonprofit Terms; Industry Terms: Not Available to Industry
Depositor comments: The BamHI site is 27 bp from the ATG and the HindIII site is 115 bp from the stop.
How to cite: T4 Lysozyme N116D was a gift from Brian Matthews (Addgene plasmid # 18523 ; http://n2t.net/addgene:18523 ; RRID:Addgene_18523)
