[The description below was written by a language model from this plasmid's Addgene catalogue record.]
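Description:
T4 Lysozyme N116D is a bacterial expression plasmid built on the pHS1403 backbone (about 5 kb without insert) that carries the bacteriophage T4 lysozyme gene (gene e) with a single amino-acid substitution, asparagine 116 to aspartate. It is maintained in E. coli as a high-copy plasmid under ampicillin selection. The record does not name the origin of replication or the promoter that drives expression, and no feature table is available to confirm these elements. No tags or fusion partners are listed.

The insert of roughly 600 bp was placed between BamHI and HindIII sites, both of which remain intact, so the lysozyme cassette can be excised or swapped as a unit. According to the depositor's notes, the BamHI site lies 27 bp from the start codon and the HindIII site 115 bp from the stop codon, meaning the cloned fragment includes short flanking untranslated regions on either side of the coding sequence.

T4 lysozyme is a small, well-characterised enzyme that hydrolyses bacterial cell-wall peptidoglycan and has long served as a model protein for examining how individual residue changes affect folding, stability and structure. A point mutant such as N116D, which replaces a neutral polar side chain with a negatively charged one, fits that kind of use: producing the variant protein in bacteria for purification and for comparison with the wild-type enzyme. The record itself does not state a specific experimental purpose for this mutant, so this should be read as the likely context rather than a documented application.
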