>Addgene plasmid #18523 | T4 Lysozyme N116D | addgene partial sequence | sequence record 24309 | 3primeUP
TACGAAAAAGCCCGCTCATTAGGCGGGCTCAGATCTGCTCATGTTTGACAGCTTATCATCGATAAGCTTC
GGCAATAAATTCTTGATATGTTTTCATATGTTTCCTTTAAATATTTTAATTAGTAATTGTCTATTCAAGT
AATTGTGAATATACTATCACAATTCCAAGAGAAAGTAAACAGCTTTATAGATTTTTATACGCGTCCCAAG
TGCCAGTTCTAAACGTTGTAATGACTCGTTTTGCGCGATTAGGTGTTTGATTATACCATCTACTTTTAGC
TAAGTTAACTGCTGCTTCATCCCAGCGTTTTTGTTGAAGCATACGTAAAGAGTCAGTAAATCCTGCCACA
CCGGTTTCTCCCATTTGGAAAACCATATTAATCAATGCACAGCGACGAACCGCATCAAGAGAATCATAAA
CCGGTTTTAATTTAGCATTTCTCAGAATTCCGCGAACAGCAGCATCAACATCCTGATTAAAGAGTTTTTC
AGCCTCATCTTTTGTAATTACACCATTGCAATTACGCCCAATAGCTTTATCTAATTCAGATTTAGCAGCA
TTAAGTGATGGACTTTTTGTAAGCAAATGACCGATGCCAATAGTGTAATAGCCTTCTGTGTCTTTATAGA
TTTTAAGTCTAAGACCTTCATCTATACGTAACATTTCAAATATATTCATAATACCTCCTAAGCATCGATG
GATCCTGTTTCCTGTGTGAATTGTTATCCGCTCACAATTCCACACATTATACGAGCCGATGATNANTGTC
ACAGGGGGATGGGGAGTAGCTGACCTGTTCCTGGTGAATGTACCGCTCNCATTCACCATATCGAGCGAGA
TAATG
